Addgene plasmid #53869: OLIG1_pCSdest
Depositing lab: Roger Reeves. Depositing organization: Johns Hopkins University and School of Medicine. Publication: Survey of Human Chromosome 21 Gene Expression Effects on Early Development in Danio rerio. Edie S, Zaghloul NA, Leitch CC, Klinedinst DK, Lebron J, Thole JF, McCallion AS, Katsanis N, Reeves RH. G3 (Bethesda). 2018 Jul 2;8(7):2215-2223. doi: 10.1534/g3.118.200144. PubMed 29760202.
Backbone
  Vector backbone: pCSDest
  Backbone manufacturer: Lawson Lab (Addgene Plasmid 22423)
  Backbone size w/o insert (bp): 4095
  Vector type: Mammalian Expression
Growth in bacteria
  Bacterial resistance: Ampicillin, 100 μg/mL
  Growth temperature: 37°C
  Growth strain: Top10
  Copy number: High Copy
Gene/Insert
  Gene/Insert name: OLIG1
  Species: H. sapiens (human)
  Insert size (bp): 816
  Entrez Gene: OLIG1 (a.k.a. BHLHB6, BHLHE21)
  Promoter: SP6 and CMV
  Cloning method: Gateway Cloning
  Sequencing primers: 5′ CMV-F; 3′ EBV-Rev
Terms and licenses: Academic/Nonprofit Terms; Industry Terms
Depositor comments: NM_138983
How to cite: OLIG1_pCSdest was a gift from Roger Reeves (Addgene plasmid # 53869 ; http://n2t.net/addgene:53869 ; RRID:Addgene_53869)
