[The description below was written by a language model from this plasmid's Addgene catalogue record.]
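Description:
OLIG1_pCSdest is an expression plasmid carrying the human OLIG1 coding sequence (also known as BHLHB6 or BHLHE21), an insert of about 816 bp. It was placed by Gateway recombination into pCSDest, a roughly 4.1 kb Gateway destination vector. The vector is catalogued as a mammalian expression type. It is maintained in E. coli as a high-copy plasmid under ampicillin selection. No feature table is provided, so details such as the replication origin, the polyadenylation signal and the flanking recombination sites are not documented here. Gateway cloning into a destination vector normally leaves attB sites on either side of the insert. The record lists no epitope tag, fusion partner or reporter.

Two promoters are recorded upstream of the insert, CMV and SP6. The CMV promoter supports direct expression of OLIG1 after the DNA is introduced into vertebrate cells. The SP6 phage promoter allows the same plasmid to serve as a template for in vitro transcription, producing synthetic mRNA suitable for embryo microinjection.

OLIG1 encodes a basic helix-loop-helix transcription factor and lies on human chromosome 21. The associated publication surveyed how expressing chromosome 21 genes affects early zebrafish development. This suggests the plasmid is one of a set of clones made to overexpress individual chromosome 21 genes in zebrafish embryos and score the resulting phenotypes. The depositor's comment links the insert to a human OLIG1 reference transcript.
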