>Addgene plasmid #53869 | OLIG1_pCSdest | addgene partial sequence | sequence record 165701 | SP6 5'-ATTTAGGTGACACTATAG-3'
ATTCAAGGATCACAAGTTTGTACAAAAAAGCAGGCACCATGTACTATGCGGTTTCCCAGGCGCGCGTGAA
CGCGGTCCCCGGGACCATGCTGCGGCCACAGCGGCCCGGAGACTTGCAGCTCGGGGCCTCCCTCTACGAG
CTGGTGGGCTACAGGCAGCCGCCCTCCTCCTCCTCCTCC
