>Addgene plasmid #53869 | OLIG1_pCSdest | addgene partial sequence | sequence record 165702 | EBV-rev 5'-GTGGTTTGTCCAAACTCATC-3'
ACGACTCACTATAGTTCTAGAGGCTCGAGAGGATCACCACTTTGTACAAGAAAGCTGGGTTCTACTTGGA
GAATTGCGCCTGCACGGCGGCCAGGCCCAGGCTGGCCGGGACCAGGTGCGGGAACTTGCACACGGCGCAG
GTGCAGAGGCCGGGGCCGCCTGCGCCGCCGCCGGGGAGAGCGAACTGGCCGCACGGCGGCTCGTCCAGCG
CCAGCGACAGGTACTTGGCGGGGCGCAGCGCGTCGGGGGGTCCTACGGCGCCGGGCGCCAGCAGCACGGA
GCCGGGCGCGGCGGCGAGCAGGGGCAGCCCGGCCAGCAGCAGGCGCGGCGCGGCGGGCCCGGCGCCCTCG
CCCAGCGCGCGGCGCAGCTCCTGCAGCGAGCTGCCCAGCAGTAGGATGTAGTTGCGGGCGAGCAGCAGCG
TGGCTATCTTGGAGAGCTTGCGGCCGGGCGCGCCCTGGCAGTGCGCCGCTGAGTAGGGCAGGATGACCTC
GCGCAGGGCGTCCATGGCCAGGTTCAGGTCCTGCATGCGCTTCCGCTCGCGGCTGTTGATCTTGCGCCGC
AGCTGCTGCTGCTGCTCCTCCTTGGCGTCCGGCCGGGCGCTGCCGCCCGGGTGCGCGCCTGACCCGGGCC
CGGGGCCTGGAGGCTCGGCCGGCGCCTCCGGCTTCTCGCGCGCAGCCTTGGGGAGGAGGGGGGCCGTC
